>Addgene plasmid | pMasterK Sequencing Result | analyzer sequence | sequence record 326608
GGAACTCCATATATGGGCTATGAACTAATGACCCCGTAATTGATTACTATTAATAACTAGTCAATAATCA
ATGTCGAGGGTCGATCCTCTAGAGTCGACGCTAGCGGATCCGACGCCGCCATCTCTAGGCCCGCGCCGGC
CCCCTCGCACAGACTTGTGGGAGAAGCTCGGCTACTCCCCTGCCCCGGTTAATTTGCATATAATATTTCC
TAGTAACTATAGAGGCTTAATGTGCGATAAAAGACAGATAATCTGTTCTTTTTAATACTAGCTACATTTT
ACATGATAGGCTTGGATTTCTATAAGAGATACAAATACTAAATTATTATTTTAAAAAACAGCACAAAAGG
AAACTCACCCTAACTGTAAAGTAATTGTGTGTTTTGAGACTATAAATATCCCTTGGAGAAAAGCCTTGTT
TGGGCCGACTCCAGTGGTAATCTACTTCAAGAGAGTAGATTACCACTGGAGTCTTTTTTGGAATTCCTGC
AGCCCGAACAAACGACCCAACACCGTGCGTTTTATTCTGTCTTTTTATTGCCGTCATAGCGCGGGTTCCT
TCCGGTATTGTCTCCTTCCGTGTTTCAGTTAGCCTCCCCCTAGGGTGGGCGAAGAACTCCAGCATGAGAT
CCCCGCGCTGGAGGATCATCCAGCCGGCGTCCCGGAAAACGATTCCGAAGCCCAACCTTTCATAGAAGGC
GGCGGTGGAATCGAAATCTCGTGATGGCAGGTTGGGCGTCGCTTGGTCGGTCATTTCGAACCCCAGAGTC
CCGCGGCCGCGTCGACATTTAAATTTATGCTCTTTTGGCATGCAACATTTCAATGAGAAGGTTATTATAG
GGCACATCCCCGTTCAGGTGCTTGTAGTAGAGGTATTCTTCAGCCTGCATACTGATGGCCCGGATTTCGG
GTAGTCGAAGAAGTAGCTGTCCAAATTTCTCTGTCTGCTGCGGGTAGTTACACATTGTGTAGTCCAGCAG
GGCGGCATTGACTTGTTCCTGGACACCTTCTACCAGCTGGAAGTTTTCAAGGTTTTTGACATCTAAACTA
AAGAGCACCAAGAATTTCAGACATACGAACTCTCGTTGATCAAACTGGAGAGAACGAAGTTTTGCCACTA
ACTCCTGTGCATGACTCATGAGGTTGTTGAGGGTGGCTCCGGCTTGTGATGCTATTATGGAATAGTCCAC
TTGTTGCCCAGTAACCAGGAAGATGGATCCTTCCTTTCCATGTACCACTTGTCGGTAAATGTGGTCGAGG
ATTAAGAGCTCACTCCAGCAGTTCTGAAGCAGCTTCATTTGGTCATCAACCTTAAGTTCTCTGAAGAAGA
TACTACTCCTGGCCCACTCGACAATGGAGAAGAGAGTTTGATCTGCCATTTTGCACATAAGCCCAAAGGT
GCTCAGCTTTTCGTGCTTGCTTCGGTTAGCCTGCTCTTGCTGCAAATAGGCCATGATTTTAGCCTGGACT
TGAGGCTCATCTGGCTCACACTTCAAAAGTTCCAGTATCAGATGTGGGATGCTTGCTGGAGAGCTCGTCT
GGTAACTATCCATATATGAATAGCCCATTATGGACTCGGGTGAGCTGGTATAGGGGTCTGGGTACTCAGA
CTTGATGGCCCGGCTAGGAAAGTGGCCATATGTTTGGTAACCTTGCAGGCTGCCGTGAGGGGGCATTGTC
ATGCTAATGGGGGATGTTACAAAGGGACTTCTGTCATAGTCTGTAGGAGGCAAGGCAGCATGGTTCAGAG
GTAGGCCTTTGGAGGCAGAGTGGATGTTTTGAATTGCAGAGGAAATGGTCAGGTCAGAGGGCATAGCTTG
GATCACCTGAGACATGGCTTCTAGCTTAAGTCCATTGGCTCGGATGAGGGCTTTTTTCTGTTGCTTCAGG
GCCCTGTCTCTCTTGTACATTGGCCCAAACTTATTCCTTCCTCCACGCATTCGGTCGGCCCTTACAGCTT
CTAGCTTCATTCCAACACTTAGACATTTTTGAAAACGACAGTAAGGACAACGCTTTCTCTGTGTTTTGTC
AATTTGGCAGTTCTGGTTTTCTATACATGTGTACCTTTTATTATTTTGGACTGTTCGCTTAAAAAATCCC
TTGCAGCTTTCACAGGTGAGGAGCCCATAATGGTACCCAGACACTTTATCTCCACACACGGGACAAAGCT
CTTCCAGATCTTCATCATAGGAGTAATTCACCATTTTAAATTGAGACACAATAGGTGTAAGTCCGTGCTT
TAAAGACTCTTGTAAATCCCCAGTATCTGAATTAGAAGACATGGTGGCGATAGGACCGGGGTTTTCTTCC
ACGTCTCCTGCTTGCTTTAACAGAGAGAAGTTCGTGGCGGCACCGGGCTTGCGGGTCATGCACCAGGTGC
GCGGTCCTTCGGGCACCTCGACGTCGGCGGTGACGGTGAAGCCGAGCCGCTCGTAGAAGGGGAGGTTGCG
GGGCGCGGAGGTCTCCAGGAAGGCGGGCACCCCGGCGCGCTCGGCCGCCTCCACTCCGGGGAGCACGACG
GCGCTGCCCAGACCCTTGCCCTGGTGGTCGGGCGAGACGCCGACGGTGGCCAGGAACCACGCGGGCTCCT
TGGGCCGGTGCGGCGCCAGGAGGCCTTCCATCTGTTGCTGCGCGGCCAGCCGGGAACCGCTCAACTCGGC
CATGCGCGGGCCGATCTCGGCGAACACCGCCCCCGCTTCGACGCTCTCCGGCGTGGTCCAGACCGCCACC
GCGGCGCCGTCGTCCGCGACCCACACCTTGCCGATGTCGAGCCCGACGCGCGTGAGGAAGAGTTCTTGCA
GCTCGGTGACCCGCTCGATGTGGCGGTCCGGATCGACGGTGTGGCGCGTGGCGGGGTAGTCGGCGAACGC
GGCGGCGAGGGTGCGTACGGCCCTGGGGACGTCGTCGCGGGTGGCGAGGCGCACCGTGGGCTTGTACTCG
GTCATGGGGCCGGGATTTTCCTCCACGTCCCCGCATGTTAGAAGACTTCCCCTGCCCTCTTTATATAGCT
CGTCCATGCCGAGAGTGATCCCGGCGGCGGTCACGAACTCCAGCAGGACCATGTGATCGCGCTTCTCGTT
GGGGTCTTTGCTCAGGGCGGACTGGGTGCTCAGGTAGTGGTTGTCGGGCAGCAGCACGGGGCCGTCGCCG
ATGGGGGTGTTCTGCTGGTAGTGGTCGGCGAGCTGCACGCTGCCGTCCTCGATGTTGTGGCGGATCTTGA
AGTTCACCTTGATGCCGTTCTTCTGCTTGTCGGCCATGATATAGACGTTGTGGCTGTTGTAGTTGTACTC
CAGCTTGTGCCCCAGGATGTTGCCGTCCTCCTTGAAGTCGATGCCCTTCAGCTCGATGCGGTTCACCAGG
GTGTCGCCCTCGAACTTCACCTCGGCGCGGGTCTTGTAGTTGCCGTCGTCCTTGAAGAAGATGGTGCGCT
CCTGGACGTAGCCTTCGGGCATGGCGGACTTGAAGAAGTCGTGCTGCTTCATGTGGTCGGGGTAGCGGCT
GAAGCACTGCACGCCGTAGGTCAGGGTGGTCACGAGGGTGGGCCAGGGCACGGGCAGCTTGCCGGTGGTG
CAGATGAACTTCAGGGTCAGCTTGCCGTAGGTGGCATCGCCCTCGCCCTCGCCGGACACGCTGAACTTGT
GGCCGTTTACGTCGCCGTCCAGCTCGACCAGGATGGGCACCACCCCGGTGAACAGCTCCTCGCCCTTGCT
CACCATGGTGGCGATAGGACCGGGGTTTTCTTCCACGTCTCCTGCTTGCTTTAACAGAGAGAAGTTCGTG
GCCCCGGTGTCTGTGTAGATGGAGGGGATGTGGCCCAGGCAGTGGTCAAAGGCTCCATTGGGGAAGAAGC
CACAGTCCTCGGGGCCGCTGGACACCACATCTTCAGATGGCTGCTGTGGCAGCGCTGTGGGGCATGAGGC
CTCAGCCAGGGCCTCATAGCCTGTGGCAGGCAAGGGCGTGCTGAGGCTGTGGTAGCCATTGGGCCGCAGG
GGGTTGAAACCGTGGGTCTCCCCGACCAGTCCGTCCCCACCGGCTGCTGGTTCAGCCATCCGGTAGCAGT
CGCCATAGGGGAAGCAACTCTGGATGGAGTGGAAACTGCCCTGGTAACCTTGTGGGCTGGGCAGAGGCGG
GGGTGGAGGGCTCTGGAAGGGTGGGTAGGACGGCTTGCTGGGGAGTGTGGGGAAGGGCTGGCCCCCCGGA
GAATGGCTCTGAGAGGATGGGGGCAGCGGCGGTGGCCCCAGCCCCTTCAGGGGGCTGACTATTGGTGAGA
GGAGGCCGGGCCCCAACCCATCCCGGGTGCTCTCAGCCATGGGCAGAGGGGACAGATGGTGGTGGGAACT
GGTGGTGGCATCCAGCGGGTGGTGCCTGGAAGGTACGTCGTGCGCTGGGGGCAGGAGGCCCGATGCAAGT
CCGTTATGGGGGGTGATGGAGCCAGGATACACACCTGGGAGCAGCTCCTGGCCCAGGCCACAGCCACCCT
TGCCGTCGCTGGCAGCCAGCTGTGTGGACGTGTGGAGCTGCTGCAGGACCAGACACTCGGTCAGGACGTC
GGCCTCGGTGTCAGGGCCCGCATGCAGCTTCTTACGCACCTGCTGCTCTTTGGCTGAATGGGCCTTGACG
TGCTTGCGGAGGGAGCTGGGGTCTGTGTAGCGCTTGGAGCAGCCAGGGATCTGACAGGCGTACGGCTTCG
TGTCTAGGTGGGTGCGCTGGTGCTTGGCGCGGTCGCTGGAGTTGCTGAAGGCCTTCTGGCAACCCGGGTG
CTGGCACAGGTACGGCTTCTCGCCCGTGTGGCTCCTCAGGTGGATCTTGAGGTTCTCCAGCCGTGAGAAG
GCCTTGCTGCAGCCTTCAAACATGCACTTGTTGGGCTTCTCGCCCGAGTGCACTCGCATGTGGATGAGCA
GCTTGTAGCGGGCGTTGAAGGGCTTGTAGCGGCGCACGCAGCCAGCCCAGAAGCAGGTGAAGTCCTCGCC
CTTGCGCTGGTCGGTGTGGCTCTTCTCGATGTGCCGCACCAGCTCCTCCTGCTGCTCATAGGCTGCACAG
CAGTCCACCCAGCGGCACGCCTGCCGCCCGGCCACCACCCTGCCTCCCAGGCCCAGCCCCAGGCCTCCAA
GGCTTGGGCCAGGCGGCAACTGAGACAGGGGATAGGGGGGCGGCAGGCCCTGCTGGTGAGGCCCAAAGAG
CTCTGAAAACTCATCCGCGGGTTCCTGCTTCAGGAAGCTCGCCTTCCGGCAGGCTTCAAGTTGCAAGCTG
CCCTCATGGCTGTCCGTCGATGCAGGGCCAGGCCGGGCCCGCTTGGAAGGGCCCCCCAGATCTCCCGCCA
GAGGGGGGCTCCGGAGTCCATTTACACAGGTGACCAGAGACGTCTGGGAGGAGCGGATGATGGAGGTGAC
GTCGGAGGAGGCACAGGGTGAGGAGGAGGCTGGGGAGGTGGGGGGTAGGCCCAAGACACAGCACCGCTTC
AGGCTGCCCTCGGGGAGGTGGGTCTCGGGCTGGAGGCCCAGGCCAGAGCTGGGTTCGCTGCCCAGAAGGT
AGCAGGAAGGCGCAGGGGTGGCGAGGCTTCGGCCCGGGAGGTCCAGGTCTGGGTGCAGGCCAGTGGCCAG
CGGGCCCCGACAGTGGGCAGACAGGGATGTGCGGGCCTCTGCCATGGGGCCGGGATTTTCCTCCACGTCC
CCGCATGTTAGAAGACTTCCCCTGCCCTCGGGCACAGAAGTCCATCTGCACCCAGAAGCCTTAACAGGAT
GCTGGAGCCCAGGGCTCAGTGGTACAGGCTTGTCCATCAAAGCCCCATCCTCAGGCAGGGGCTCAGGTTC
TGGGCCCAAAGCTGTGCATGTTGTACCCAGCAAGAGGGGCCTTTTGGCTGGAATCTGGAGAGTCAGCTGC
TGAGCTCTTAGTTTCTGAGGAGGGCGACCACGACCACGTCTGCCATTTGACGGGTGGATAATCTGTGCAG
ATGGACCAGGGGTGGATGATAGAGTTGACCTAGGCTTCTTAGAGCTGTGGACAGCAGCCGCTCTGGGCTG
CGTAGCAGTGCCACTGACTGCAGATCGGCGTGGGAGTGAAGAGCACACAAGGGTGTGGGAGCGAGTCCCA
CTGCGGGCAGCCATTGGCAAAGGGGAATGCCGGGCCCAGTGGGGCGAGAGTTGTCTCAGGCCCAACTCTG
CTCTCCTAGGCAACTCGACTTCCTTCTGGGTGTTCAGCTCTTGGCTGGCTAGTACTCTGGGCTCCATGTG
GTCCACAACTGCCCGGTCTTGCCCACGTTTCCACAGCTCATAGCGCTCGGGTTGCAGGATGCGTACGAAG
GCGTCCATGGAAAAGGTCACCCTCGCCTCCCCACAGCTACACTGAGAGGCCACTTTGCCATAATCAATCC
ATCGTGGAGTGGCAAAATTGATGGCCTCTGCACAATTGAAGCCATGATTGAAGCCTGCATGATAGCCATA
GGGAAAAGTCACCATGAACTCCCCAGCCTCCTGAGTCATGCGATTAAAAGGAATCCCGTTCTCTTTGAGA
ACTGTAGGTGAGATGAGGGCTACCTTGTGGCGCAGGAAGGCCTCACAGCCTCGGGAACTGCCTGGAAAGA
GCTCCCTGGCCAGGCGTTCCAGGCGCTGGCCATGTTCTGGGGGCACTGCGTACCAAGTTTTGGGCTCCCC
AAGGTGCAGGTAGTTGATGCTGTAAAGGTCCATGTCCTCCGTGTGCCAAGCGAACGTGGTCTTCCACATG
CCAAAGTACAAGTAGGGTGTATTGACGCCTTCTATGACAACCCCACATTCCTGCTCCAGCAGGTCCTGAA
TTGTTCCCAGGTGCCCAAGATTCCATTGTTTAGTGTTTTCATCAAACAAGGAGCCACTGATGTCAGCACC
ATAAATTGGTGAATTATAGATGCGGTTCTTCCAGTATTTTCGCTCCAAATCTTCGAAATTCAGGTGTGGT
GGAGTCCGATATTTTTCACTATTTGCCAAATGGCGATACTCCCCGACGGTCATGGCTTTCTTCTTTTTAT
GGTATTGAGTAAACACCCCTGCCCGCCCAGAGGCCATCTGCTGGAGGGGAGTGGCTATTAAGATTTCACT
GATATTATCATAGGTCTCTCTGGCTTTCCATTCTTTCGGTGGAATTATCTTAGCCAAGCCAGCTCTATGT
GCACCTTGGGATTCCATGTAAGCAATATATTTATCAAAATCATTAAACTCTTCTTTGGTTGGATAAAATA
TCATTATGTTACAGTTTGGATTCTGGGCACAGTTGGCCTTAGACTTCATACTTTCCATGGTGGCGATCGC
TAGCTTCACGACACCTGAAATGGAAGAAAAAAACTTTGAACCACTGTCTGAGGCTTGAGAATGAACCAAG
ATCCAAACTCAAAAAGGGCAAATTCCAAGGAGAATTACATCAAGTGCCAAGCTGGCCTAACTTCAGTCTC
CACCCACTCAGTGTGGGGAAACTCCATCGCATAAAACCCCTCCCCCCAACCTAAAGACGACGTACTCCAA
AAGCTCGAGAACTAATCGAGGTGCCTGGACGGCGCCCGGTACTCCGTGGAGTCACATGAAGCGACGGCTG
AGGACGGAAAGGCCCTTTTCCTTTGTGTGGGTGACTCACCCGCCCGCTCTCCCGAGCGCCGCGTCCTCCA
TTTTGAGCTCCCTGCAGCAGGGCCGGGAAGCGGCCATCTTTCCGCTCACGCAACTGGTGCCGACCGGGCC
AGCCTTGCCGCCCAGGGCGGGGCGATACACGGCGGCGCGAGGCCAGGCACCAGAGCAGGCCGGCCAGCTT
GAGACTACCCCCGTCCGATTCTCGGTGGCCGCGCTCGCAGGCCCCGCCTCGCCGAACATGTGCGCTGGGA
CGCACGGGCCCCGTCGCCGCCCGCGGCCCCAAAAACCGAAATACCAGTGTGCAGATCTTGGCCCGCATTT
ACAAGACTATCTTGCCAGAAAAAAAGCGTCGCAGCAGGTCATCAAAAATTTTAAATGGCTAGAGACTTAT
CGAAAGCAGCGAGACAGGCGCGAAGGTGCCACCAGATTCGCACGCGGCGGCCCCAGCGCCCAGGCCAGGC
CTCAACTCAAGCACGAGGCGAAGGGGCTCCTTAAGCGCAAGGCCTCGAACTCTCCCACCCACTTCCAACC
CGAAGCTCGGGATCAAGAATCACGTACTGCAGCCAGGTGGAAGTAATTCAAGGCACGCAAGGGCCATAAC
CCGTAAAGAGGCCAGGCCCGCGGGAACCACACACGGCACTTACCTGTGTTCTGGCGGCAAACCCGTTGCG
AAAAAGAACGTTCACGGCGACTACTGCACTTATATACGGTTCTCCCCCACCCTCGGGAAAAAGGCGGAGC
CAGTACACGACATCACTTTCCCAGTTTACCCCGCGCCACCTTCTCTAGGCACCGGTTCAATTGCCGACCC
CTCCCCCCAACTTCTCGGGGACTGTGGGCGATGTGCGCTCTGCCCACTGACGGGCACCGGAGCCTCACGA
TTAATCGCCGCGCCGAACAAACGACCCAACACCGTGCGTTTTATTCTGTCTTTTTATTGCCGTCATAGCG
CGGGTTCCTTCCGGTATTGTCTCCTTCCGTGTTTCAGTTAGCCTCCCCCTAGGGTGGGCGAAGAACTCCA
GCATGAGATCCCCGCGCTGGAGGATCATCCAGCCGGCGTCCCGGAAAACGATTCCGAAGCCCAACCTTTC
ATAGAAGGCGGCGGTGGAATCGAAATCTCGTGATGGCAGGTTGGGCGTCGCTTGGTCGGTCATTTCGAAC
CCCAGAGTCCCGCTCAGAAGAACTCGTCAAGAAGGCGATAGAAGGCGATGCGCTGCGAATCGGGAGCGGC
GATACCGTAAAGCACGAGGAAGCGGTCAGCCCATTCGCCGCCAAGCTCTTCAGCAATATCACGGGTAGCC
AACGCTATGTCCTGATAGCGGTCCGCCACACCCAGCCGGCCACAGTCGATGAATCCAGAAAAGCGGCCAT
TTTCCACCATGATATTCGGCAAGCAGGCATCGCCATGGGTCACGACGAGATCCTCGCCGTCGGGCATGCG
CGCCTTGAGCCTGGCGAACAGTTCGGCTGGCGCGAGCCCCTGATGCTCTTCGTCCAGATCATCCTGATCG
ACAAGACCGGCTTCCATCCGAGTACGTGCTCGCTCGATGCGATGTTTCGCTTGGTGGTCGAATGGGCAGG
TAGCCGGATCAAGCGTATGCAGCCGCCGCATTGCATCAGCCATGATGGATACTTTCTCGGCAGGAGCAAG
GTGAGATGACAGGAGATCCTGCCCCGGCACTTCGCCCAATAGCAGCCAGTCCCTTCCCGCTTCAGTGACA
ACGTCGAGCACAGCTGCGCAAGGAACGCCCGTCGTGGCCAGCCACGATAGCCGCGCTGCCTCGTCCTGCA
GTTCATTCAGGGCACCGGACAGGTCGGTCTTGACAAAAAGAACCGGGCGCCCCTGCGCTGACAGCCGGAA
CACGGCGGCATCAGAGCAGCCGATTGTCTGTTGTGCCCAGTCATAGCCGAATAGCCTCTCCACCCAAGCG
GCCGGAGAACCTGCGTGCAATCCATCTTGTTCAATGGCGGATCCCATGGTTGTGGCCATATTATCATCGT
GTTTTTCAAAGGAAAACCACGTCCCCGTGGTTCGGGGGGCCTAGACGTTTTTTTAACCTCGACTAAACAC
ATGTAAAGCATGTGCACCGAGGCCCCAGATCAGATCCCATACAATGGGGTACCTTCTGGGCATCCTTCAG
CCCCTTGTTGAATACGCTTGAGGAGAGCCATTTGACTCTTTCCACAACTATCCAACTCACAACGTGGCAC
TGGGGTTGTGCCGCCTTTGCAGGTGTATCTTATACACGTGGCTTTTGGCCGCAGAGGCACCTGTCGCCAG
GTGGGGGGTTCCGCTGCCTGCAAAGGGTCGCTACAGACGTTGTTTGTCTTCAAGAAGCTTCCAGAGGAAC
TGCTTCCTTCACGACATTCAACAGACCTTGCATTCCTTTGGCGAGAGGGGAAAGACCCCTAGGAATGCTC
GTCAAGAAGACAGGGCCAGGTTTCCGGGCCCTCACATTGCCAAAAGACGGCAATATGGTGGAAAATAACA
TATAGACAAACGCACACCGGCCTTATTCCAAGCGGCTTCGGCCAGTAACGTTAGGGGGGGGGGAGGGAGA
GGGGCGGATCCGCGGCCGCTCAGTTAGCCTCCCCCATCTCCCGGGCAAACGTGCGCGCCAGGTCGCATAT
CGTCGGTATGGAGCCGGGGGTGGTGACGTGGGTCTGGACCATCCCGGAGGTAAGTTGCAGCAGGGCGTCC
CGGCAGCCGGCGGGCGATTGGTCGTAATCCAGGATAAAGACGTGCATGGAACGGAGGCGTTTGGCCAAGA
CGTCCAAGGCCCAGGCAAACACGTTATACAGGTCGCCGTTGGGGGCCAGCAACTCGGGGGCCCGAAACAG
GGTAAATAACGTGTCCCCGATATGGGGTCGTGGGCCCGCGTTGCTCTGGGGCTCGGCACCCTGGGGCGGC
ACGGCCGTCCCCGAAAGCTGTCCCCAGTCCTCCCGCCACGACCCGCCGCACTGCAGATACCGCACCGTAT
TGGCAAGTAGCCCGTAAACGCGGCGAATCGCAGCCAGCATAGCCAGGTCCAGCCGCTCGCCGGGGCGCTG
GCGTTTGGCCAGGCGGTCGATGTGTCTGTCCTCCGGAAGGGCCCCAAGCACGATGTTGGTGCCGGGCAAG
GTCGGCGGGATGAGGGCCACGAACGCCAGCACGGCCTGGGGGGTCATGCTGCCCATAAGGTACCGCGCGG
CCGGGTAGCACAGGAGGGCGGCGATGGGATGGCGGTCGAAGATGAGGGTGAGGGCCGGGGGCGGGGCATG
TGAGCTCCCAGCCTCCCCCCCGATATGAGGAGCCAGAACGGCGTCGGTCACGGCATAAGGCATGCCCATT
GTTATCTGGGCGCTTGTCATTACCACCGCCGCGTCCCCGGCCGATATCTCACCCTGGTCGAGGCGGTGTT
GTGTGGTGTAGATGTTCGCGATTGTCTCGGAAGCCCCCAGCACCCGCCAGTAAGTCATCGGCTCGGGTAC
GTAGACGATATCGTCGCGCGAACCCAGGGCCACCAGCAGTTGCGTGGTGGTGGTTTTCCCCATCCCGTGG
GGACCGTCTATATAAACCCGCAGTAGCGTGGGCATTTTCTGCTCCGGGCGGACTTCCGTGGCTTCTTGCT
GCCGGCGAGGGCGCAACGCCGTACGTCGGTTGCTATGGCCGCGAGAACGCGCAGCCTGGTCGAACGCAGA
CGCGTGTTGATGGCCGGGGTACGAAGCCATATTACCCTGTTATCCCTAGAATTCTTTGCCAAAATGATGA
GACAGCACAATAACCAGCACGTTGCCCAGGAGCTGTAGGAAAAAGAAGAAGGCATGAACATGGTTAGCAG
AGGCTCTAGAGCCGCCGGTCACACGCCAGAAGCCGAACCCCGCCCTGCCCCGTCCCCCCCGAAGGCAGCC
GTCCCCCCGCGGACAGCCCCGAGGCTGGAGAGGGAGAAGGGGACGGCGGCGCGGCGACGCACGAAGGCCC
TCCCCGCCCATTTCCTTCCTGCCGGCGCCGCACCGCTTCGCCCCGCGCCCGCTAGAGGGGGTGCGGCGGC
GCCTCCCAGATTTCGGCTCCGCACAGATTTGGGACAAAGGAAGTCCCTGCGCCCTCYCGCACGATTACCA
TAAAAGGCAAKGGCKGCGGCYCGCCGCGCCTCGACAGCCGCCGGCGCYCCGGGGGCCGCCGCGCCCCYCC
CCCGMGCCCYCCCCGGCCCGAGGCGGCCCCGCCCCGCCCGGCACCCCCACCTGCCGCCACCCCCCGCCCG
GCACGGCGAGCCCCGCGCCACGCCCCGTACGGAGCCCCGCACCCGAAGCCGGGCCGTGCTCAGCAACTCG
GGGAGGGGGGTGCAGGGGGGGTTGCAGCCCGACCGACGCGCCCACACCCCCTGCTCACCCCCCCACGCAC
ACACCCCGCACGCAGCCTTTGTTCCCCTCGCAGCCCCCCCCGCACCGCGGGGCACCGCCCCCGGCCGCGC
TCCCCTCGCGCACACTGCGGAGCGCACAAAGCCCCGCGCCGCGCCCGCAGCGCTCACAGCCGCCGGGCAG
CGCGGAGCCGCACGCGGCGCTCCCCACGCACACACACACGCACGCACCCCCCGAGCCGCTCCCCCCGCAC
AAAGGGCCCTCCCGGAGCCCCTCAAGGCTTTCACGCAGCCACAGAAAAGAAACAAGCCGTCATTAAACCA
AGCGCTAATTACAGCCCGGAGGAGAAGGGCCGTCCCGCCCGCTCACCTGTGGGAGTAACGCGGTCAGTCA
GAGCCGGGGCGGGCGGCGCGAGGCGGCGGCGGAGCGGGGCACGGGGCGAAGGCAGCGCGCAGCGACTCCC
GCCCGCCGCGCGCTTCGCTTTTTATAGGGCCGCCGCCGCCGCCGCCTCGCCATAAAAGGAAACTTTCGGA
GCGCGCCGCTCTGATTGGCTGCCGCCGCACCTCTCCGCCTCGCCCCGCCCCGCCCCYCSCCCCSCCCCSC
CCCCCCCGGCGCGCCCCCCCCCCCCCCCCSCCCCCMYCSCYGCMCAAAATAATTAAAAAATAAATAAATA
CAAAATTGGGGGTGGGGAGGGGGGGGAGATGGGGAGAGTGAAGCAGAACGTGGGGCTCACCTCGACCATG
GTAATAGCGATGACTAATACGTAGATGTACTGCCAAGTAGGAAAGTCCCATAAGGTCATGTACTGGGCAT
AATGCCAGGCGGGCCATTTACCGTCATTGACGTCAATAGGGGGCGTACTTGGCATATGATACACTTGATG
TACTGCCAAGTGGGCAGTTTACCGTAAATACTCCACCCATTGACGTCAATGGAAAGTCCCTATTGGCGTT
ACTATGGGAACATACGTCATTATTGACGTCAATGGGCGGGGGTCGTTGGGCGGTCAGCCAGGCGGGCCAT
TTACCGTAAGTTATGTAACGCGGAACTCCATATATGGGCTATGAACTAATGACCCCGTAATTGATTACTA
TTAATAACTAGCGCTGTATTTAGAAAAATAAACAAATAGGGGTTCCGCGCACATTTCCCCGAAAAGTGCC
ACCTG
[124 nt withheld, positions 13096-13219]
C
[91 nt withheld, positions 13221-13311]
A
[49 nt withheld, positions 13313-13361]
CCTTTGACGTTGGAGTCCACGTTCTTT
[37 nt withheld, positions 13389-13425]
ACCCTATCTCGGTCTATTCTTTTGATTTATAAGGGATTTTGCCGATTTCGGCCTATTGGTTAAAAAATGA
GCTGATTTAACAAAAATTTAACGCGAATTTTAACAAAATATTAACGCTTACAATTTACGCCTTAAGATAC
ATTGATGAGTTTGGACAAACCACAACTAGAATGCAGTGAAAAAAATGCTTTATTTGTGAAATTTGTGATG
CTATTGCTTTATTTGTAACCATTATAAGCTGCAATAAACAAGTTAACAACAACAATTGCATTCATTTTAT
GTTTCAGGTTCAGGGGGAGGTGTGGGAGGTTTTTTAAAGCAAGTAAAACCTCTACAAATGTGGTATGGCT
GATTATGATCTAGAGTCGCGGCCGCTATTACGCACAAGAGTTCCGTAGCTGTTCAAGTTTGTGTTTCAAC
TGTTCTCGTCGTTTCCGCAACAAGTCCTCTTCAGAAATGAGCTTTTGCTCCTCTGCTTGGACGGACAGGA
TGTATGCTGTGGCTTTTTTAAGGATAACTACCTTGGGGGCCTTTTCATTGTTTTCCAACTCCGGGATCTG
GTCACGCAGGGCAAAAAAGCTCCGTTTTAGCTCGTTCCTCCTCTGGCGCTCCAAGACGTTGTGTGTTCGC
CTCTTGACATTCTCCTCGGTGTCCGAGGACCTGGGGCTGGTGCATTTTCGGTTGTTGCTGATCTGTCTCA
GGACTCTGACACTGTCCAACTTGACCCTCTTGGCAGCAGGATAGTCCTTCCGAGTGGAGGGAGGCGCTGC
GTAGTTGTGCTGATGTGTGGAGACGTGGCACCTCTTGAGGACCAGTGGGCTGTGAGGAGGTTTGCTGTGG
CCTCCAGCAGAAGGTGATCCAGACTCTGACCTTTTGCCAGGAGCCTGCCTCTTTTCCACAGAAACAACAT
CGATTTCTTCCTCATCTTCTTGTTCCTCCTCAGAGTCGCTGCTGGTGGTGGGCGGTGTCTCCTCATGGAG
CACCAGGGGCTCGGGGCTGCCCTGCGGGGAGGACTCCGTCGAGGAGAGCAGAGAATCCGAGGACGGAGAG
AAGGCGCTGGAGTCTTGCGAGGCGCAGGACTTGGGCGAGCTGCTGTCGTTGAGAGGGTAGGGGAAGACCA
CCGAGGGGTCGATGCACTCTGAGGCGGCGGCGCTCAGATCCTGCAGGTACAAGCTGGAGGTGGAGCAGAC
GCTGTGGCCGCGGGCGGGGTTCGGGCTGCCGCTGTCTTTGCGCGCAGCCTGGTAGGAGGCCAGCTTCTCT
GAGACGAGCTTGGCGGCGGCCGAGAAGCCGCTCCACATACAGTCCTGGATGATGATGTTTTTGATGAAGG
TCTCGTCGTCCGGGTCGCAGATGAAACTCTGGTTCACCATGTCTCCTCCCAGCAGCTCGGTCACCATCTC
CAGCTGGTCGGCCGTGGAGAAGCTCCCGCCACCGCCGTCGTTGTCTCCCCGAAGGGAGAAGGGTGTGACC
GCAACGTAGGAGGGCGAGCAGAGCCCGGAGCGGCGGCTAGGGGACAGGGGCGGGGTGGGCAGCAGCTCGA
ATTTCTTCCAGATATCCTCGCTGGGCGCCGGGGGCTGCAGCTCGCTCTGCTGCTGCTGCTGGTAGAAGTT
CTCCTCCTCGTCGCAGTAGAAATACGGCTGCACCGAGTCGTAGTCGAGGTCATAGTTCCTGTTGGTGAAG
CTAACGTTGAGGGGCATAGGACCGGGGTTACTTTCAACATCGCCAGCGAGTTTCAACAAAGCGTAGTTAG
TACATTGCCCACTACCCATGTGTGAGAGGGGCAGTGTGCCGTTAATGGCCGTGCCGGGCACCGGGCCGCT
CTGGTAGTGCTGGGACATGTGAAGTCTGCTGGGGGCGGCGGGTTCCGGCACCTCGGCGCCGGGGAGATAC
ATGCTGATCATGTCCCGGAGGTCCCCGGCCTGGCAGGGCGCCCTGGAGTGGGAGGAAGAGGTAACCACAG
GGGGGCTGGAGCTGGCCTCGGACTTGACCACCGAACCCATGGAGCCAAGAGCCATGCCAGGGGTGCCCTG
CTGCGAGTAGGACATGCTGTAGGTGGGCGAGCCGTTCATGTAGGTCTGCGAGCTGGTCATGGAGTTGTAC
TGCAGGGCGCTCACGTCGTAGCGGTGCATGGGCTGCATCTGCGCTGCGCCGTGCGCATTGAGGCCCGGGT
GCTGCGGGTAGCCCAGCTGGTCCTGCATCATGCTGTAGCTGCCGTTGCTCCAGCCGTTCATGTGCGCGTA
ACTGTCCATGCGCTGGTTCACGCCCGCGCCCAGGCCGGCGCCCACCCCGACCCCGCTCGCCATGCTATTG
CCGCCGGGGGCCAGCAGCCCGCCGGGCAGCGTGTACTTATCCTTCTTCATGAGCGTCTTGGTTTTCCGCC
GGGGCCGGTATTTATAATCCGGGTGCTCCTTCATGTGCAGCGCTCGCAGCCGCTTAGCCTCGTCGATGAA
CGGCCGCTTCTCCGTCTCCGACAAAAGTTTCCACTCGGCGCCCAGGCGCTTGCTGATCTCCGAGTTGTGC
ATCTTGGGGTTCTCCTGGGCCATCTTGCGCCGCTGCCCGCGGGACCACACCATGAAGGCATTCATGGGCC
GCTTGACGCGGTCCGGGCTGTTTTTCTGGTTGCCGCCGGCCGCCGCCGCGGTGGAGTTGCCGCCGCCGCC
CCCCGAAGTTTGCTGCGGGCCCGGCGGCTTCAGCTCCGTCTCCATCATGTTGTACATGGGGCCGGGGTTC
TCCTCCACGTCGCCGCAGGTCAGCAGGCTGCCCCTGCCCTCGCCGCTGCCAAAATGCCTCTTCATGTGTA
AGGCGAGGTGGTCCGACCTGGAAAATGCTCGGTCGCATTTTTGGCACTGGAACGGGCGGTGCCCCGTGTG
TTTACGGTAGTGCCTGGTCAGTTCATCTGAGCGGGCGAATTTCCATCCACAGCCGTCCCAGTCACAGTGG
TAAGGTTTCTCACCTGTGTGGGTTCGCAGGTGTGCCTTGAGATGGGAACTCTTTGTGTAGGTTTTGCCGC
AGCCCGCGTAATCACAAGTGTGGGTGGCGGTCCTTTTCCGGGGCCACGATCGTCTTCCCCTCTTTGGCTT
GGGCTCCTCTGGCATGCAGGAACCGGGTGGCATGAGCTCTTGGTAATGGAGCGGCGGGACTTGCGGCTGC
ATCTGATCGGGCAGGAAGGATGGGTAATTGGGCCCCGGGTGGGGATGGAAGCCGGGAGGAAGCGGCAGGG
CAGGGTGACAGTCCCTGCTGCTCAGCACTTCCTCAAGACCCAGGGTCGGGGTAGTCCTGCTGGGGAGCTG
CCGCCCCAGGGGGAAGTCGTGTGCAGCCGGCCGGTGGCCATTGCTGAGAGGGGGTCCAGCGCCCAAGTGG
GTGCACGAAGAGACCGCCTCCTGCTTGATCTTGGGGCACGTGCGCGGCGGCCCGCCGTTGTAGGGCGCCA
CCACCACCGGGTGGCTGCCGTCAGGGCTGCCTTTGCTGACGCTGATGACCGACGGGCTGCCGTACTCGCT
GCCAGGGGCGCTCAGCGACGCCTTCAGCACGAACTTGCCCATCAGCCCGCCACCTGGCGGCTGCGGCTGC
TGCGGCGGAATGTACACCGGGTCCAATTCTGGCCGCAGGAGCTCGGCCACGAAGCCGCCCGAGGGGCTCA
CGTCGTTGATGTCCGCCAGGTTGAAGGGAGCCGTCGGAGGGGGAGCGGACTCCCTGCCATAGAGGAGGCC
TCCGCCCGTGCCGCCCGGCGCCACGCCCGGGTCGTTCCCGGCCCGGATCGGATAGGTGAAGCTGCAGGTG
GAGGGCGCGCTGGCAGGGCCGCTGCTCGACGGCGACGACGAAGAGGAGGCTGACGCTGACGAGGACACGG
TGGCGGCCACTGACTCCGGAGGATGGGTCAGCGAATTGGAGAGAATAAAGTCCAGGTCCAGGAGATCGTT
GAACTCCTCGGTCTCTCTCCGAGGTAGGGGCGCCAGGTTGCTACCGCCGCAAGCCGCACCGGCTCCGCCG
CTCTCCAGGTCTGTGGCCACGGTCGCCGCCGCCAGGTCATAGGGGCGGCCGGGAAGCACTGGGGGAAGTC
GCTTCATGTGGGAGAGCTCCTCCCGCCAGCGGTTATTCGGGGCACCTGCTTGACGCAGTGTCTTCTCCCT
TCCCGCCGGGCCAGACGCGAACGTGGAGAAAGATGGGAGCAGCGCGTCGCTGACAGCCATGGGCCCTGGG
TTGGACTCCACGTCTCCCGCCAACTTGAGAAGGTCAAAATTCAAAGTCTGTTTCACGCCACTTCCGTTTG
AATGCATGGGAGAGCCCAGAGTGGTGACGGAGACAGGGGGAAAGGCTTCCCCCTCAGGGAAAGGGACCGA
GGAGTACAGTGCAGTGAAGTGAGGGCTCCCATAGCCTGGGGTACCAAAATGGGGCCCTGGGGCCAGAGGA
AAGGACACTGGTCCCCCTGAGAAAGGAGACCCAGCAGCCTCAAAATCCTCTCGTTGTGCATAGTCGCTGC
TTGATCGCTTGCCCTTCTGGCGCCGGTTACAGAACCACACTCGGACCACATCCTTCTCGAGCCCAAGCTG
CTGGGCGATGTGGCTGATCTGCTGCAGTGTGGGTTTCGGGCACTGCAGGAACAAATTCTCCAGGTTGCCT
CTCACTCGGTTCTCGATACTGGTTCGCTTTCTCTTTCGGGCCTGCACGAGGGTTTCTGCTTTGCATATCT
CCTGAAGATTTTCATTGTTGTCAGCTTCCTCCACCCACTTCTGCAGCAAGGGCCGCAGCTTACACATGTT
CTTGAAGCTAAGCTGCAGAGCCTCAAAGCGGCAGATGGTCGTTTGGCTGAATACCTTCCCAAATAGAACC
CCCAGGGTGAGCCCCACATCGGCCTGTGTATATCCCAGGGTGATCCTCTTCTGCTTCAGGAGCTTGGCAA
ATTGCTCGAGTTCTTTCTGCAGAGCTTTGATGTCCTGGGACTCCTCCGGGTTTTGCTCCAGCTTCTCCTT
CTCCAGCTTCACGGCACCAGGGGTGACGGTGCAGGGCTCCGGGGAGGCCCCATCGGAGTTGCTCTCCACC
CCGACTCCTGCTTCGCCCTCAGGCTGAGAGGTCTCCAAGCCGCCTTGGGGCACTAGCCCCACTCCAACCT
GGGGCCCACAGTACGCCATCCCCCCACAGAACTCATACGGCGGGGGGCATGGGGGAATCCCCCACACCTC
AGAGCCTGGCCCAACCCCCGGCCCGATTCCTGGCCCTCCAGGAGGGCCTTGGAAGCTTAGCCAGGTCCGA
GGATCAACCCAGCCCGGCTCCGGCCCCCCTGGCCCATCACCTCCACCACCTGGAGGGGGCGAGAAGGCGA
AATCCGAAGCCAGGTGTCCCGCCATGGTGGCGCTAGCTTCACGACACCTGAAATGGAAGAAAAAAACTTT
GAACCACTGTCTGAGGCTTGAGAATGAACCAAGATCCAAACTCAAAAAGGGCAAATTCCAAGGAGAATTA
CATCAAGTGCCAAGCTGGCCTAACTTCAGTCTCCACCCACTCAGTGTGGGGAAACTCCATCGCATAAAAC
CCCTCCCCCCAACCTAAAGACGACGTACTCCAAAAGCTCGAGAACTAATCGAGGTGCCTGGACGGCGCCC
GGTACTCCGTGGAGTCACATGAAGCGACGGCTGAGGACGGAAAGGCCCTTTTCCTTTGTGTGGGTGACTC
ACCCGCCCGCTCTCCCGAGCGCCGCGTCCTCCATTTTGAGCTCCCTGCAGCAGGGCCGGGAAGCGGCCAT
CTTTCCGCTCACGCAACTGGTGCCGACCGGGCCAGCCTTGCCGCCCAGGGCGGGGCGATACACGGCGGCG
CGAGGCCAGGCACCAGAGCAGGCCGGCCAGCTTGAGACTACCCCCGTCCGATTCTCGGTGGCCGCGCTCG
CAGGCCCCGCCTCGCCGAACATGTGCGCTGGGACGCACGGGCCCCGTCGCCGCCCGCGGCCCCAAAAACC
GAAATACCAGTGTGCAGATCTTGGCCCGCATTTACAAGACTATCTTGCCAGAAAAAAAGCGTCGCAGCAG
GTCATCAAAAATTTTAAATGGCTAGAGACTTATCGAAAGCAGCGAGACAGGCGCGAAGGTGCCACCAGAT
TCGCACGCGGCGGCCCCAGCGCCCAGGCCAGGCCTCAACTCAAGCACGAGGCGAAGGGGCTCCTTAAGCG
CAAGGCCTCGAACTCTCCCACCCACTTCCAACCCGAAGCTCGGGATCAAGAATCACGTACTGCAGCCAGG
TGGAAGTAATTCAAGGCACGCAAGGGCCATAACCCGTAAAGAGGCCAGGCCCGCGGGAACCACACACGGC
ACTTACCTGTGTTCTGGCGGCAAACCCGTTGCGAAAAAGAACGTTCACGGCGACTACTGCACTTATATAC
GGTTCTCCCCCACCCTCGGGAAAAAGGCGGAGCCAGTACACGACATCACTTTCCCAGTTTACCCCGCGCC
ACCTTCTCTAGGCACCGGTTCAATTGCCGACCCCTCCCCCCAACTTCTCGGGGACTGTGGGCGATGTGCG
CTCTGCCCACTGACGGGCACCGGAGCCTCACGATTAATTAATAGGGATAACAGGGTAATTTAAATAGATC
TACTAGTTATTAATAGTAATCAATTACGGGGTCATTAGTTCATAGCCCATATATGGAGTTCCGCGTTACA
TAACTTACGGTAAATGGCCCGCCTGGCTGACCGCCCAACGACCCCCGCCCATTGACGTCAATAATGACGT
ATGTTCCCATAGTAACGCCAATAGGGACTTTCCATTGACGTCAATGGGTGGAGTATTTACGGTAAACTGC
CCACTTGGCAGTACATCAAGTGTATCATATGCCAAGTACGCCCCCTATTGACGTCAATGACGGTAAATGG
CCCGCCTGGCATTATGCCCAGTACATGACCTTATGGGACTTTCCTACTTGGCAGTACATCTACGTATTAG
TCATCGCTATTACCATGGTCGAGGTGAGCCCCACGTTCTGCTTCACTCTCCCCATCTCCCCCCCCTCCCC
ACCCCCAATTTTGTATTTATTTATTTTTTAATTATTTTGTGCAGCGATGGGGGCGGGGGGGGGGGGGGGS
GCGCGCCRGGGGGGGGGGGGGGGGGGGGGGGGGGGGGGGGGGGGGGGGGGGGGGGGGGGGGGGGGGCCMM
VSRGGGGGGSGSGCSCCGRRRGKTTCCTTTTWKGGSGRGGSGGSGGSGGSGGSGGCCCYMWAAAAAGCGA
RGCGCGCGGCGGGCGGGRGKCGCKGCGCGCTGCCTYCGCCCCGTGCCCCGCTCCGCCGCCGCCTCGCGCC
GCCCGCCCCGGCTCTGACTGACCGCGTTACTCCCACAGGTGAGCGGGCGGGACGGCCCTTCTCCTCCGGG
CTGTAATTAGCGCTTGGTTTAATGACGGCTTGTTTCTTTTCTGTGGCTGCGTGAAAGCCTTGAGGGGCTC
CGGGAGGGCCCTTTGTGCGGGGGGAGCGGCTCGGGGGGTGCGTGCGTGTGTGTGTGCGTGGGGAGCGCCG
CGTGCGGCTCCGCGCTGCCCGGCGGCTGTGAGCGCTGCGGGCGCGGCGCGGGGCTTTGTGCGCTCCGCAG
TGTGCGCGAGGGGAGCGCGGCCGGGGGCGGTGCCCCGCGGTGCGGGGGGGGCTGCGAGGGGAACAAAGGC
TGCGTGCGGGGTGTGTGCGTGGGGGGGTGAGCAGGGGGTGTGGGCGCGTCGGTCGGGCTGCAACCCCCCC
TGCACCCCCCTCCCCGAGTTGCTGAGCACGGCCCGGCTTCGGGTGCGGGGCTCCGTACGGGGCGTGGCGC
GGGGCTCGCCGTGCCGGGCGGGGGGTGGCGGCAGGTGGGGGTGCCGGGCGGGGCGGGGCCGCCYCGGGCC
GGGGGGGGCTCGGGGGRGGGGCGCGGCGGCCCCCGGRGCGCCGGCGGCTGTCGAGGCGCGGCGAGCCGCA
GCCATTGCCTTTTATGGTAATCGTGCGAGAGGGCGCAGGGACTTCCTTTGTCCCAAATCTGTGCGGAGCC
GAAATCTGGGAGGCGCCGCCGCACCCCCTCTAGCGGGCGCGGGGCGAAGCGGTGCGGCGCCGGCAGGAAG
GAAATGGGCGGGGAGGGCCTTCGTGCGTCGCCGCGCCGCCGTCCCCTTCTCCCTCTCCAGCCTCGGGGCT
GTCCGCGGGGGGACGGCTGCCTTCGGGGGGGACGGGGCAGGGCGGGGTTCGGCTTCTGGCGTGTGACCGG
CGGCTCTAGAGCCTCTGCTAACCATGTTCATGCCTTCTTCTTTTTCCTACAGCTCCTGGGCAACGTGCTG
GTTATTGTGCTGTCTCATCATTTTGGCAAAGAATTCGCTAGTCGACGAGCGGCCGCAGCTCTAAATACTC
TGAAGTCCAAAGAAGTTGTATGTTGGGTGGGCTCCCTTCAACTTTAACATGGAAGTGCTTTCTGTGACTT
TAAAAGTAAGTGCTTCCATGTTTTAGTAGGAGTGAATCCAATTTACTTCTCCAAAATAGAACACGCTAAC
CTCATTTGAAGGGATCCCCTTTGCTTTAACATGGGGGTACCTGCTGTGTGAAACAAAAGTAAGTGCTTCC
ATGTTTCAGTGGAGGTGTCTCCAAGCCAGCACACCTTTTGTTACAAAATTTTTTTGTTATTGTGTTTTAA
GGTTACTAAGCTTGTTACAGGTTAAAGGATTCTAACTTTTTCCAAGACTGGGCTCCCCACCACTTAAACG
TGGATGTACTTGCTTTGAAACTAAAGAAGTAAGTGCTTCCATGTTTTGGTGATGGTAAGTCTTCCTTTTA
CATTTTTATTATTTTTTTAGAAAATAACTTTATTGTATTGACCGCAGCTCATATATTTAAGCTTTATTTT
GTATTTTTACATCTGTTAAGGGGCCCCCTCTACTTTAACATGGAGGCACTTGCTGTGACATGACAAAAAT
AAGTGCTTCCATGTTTGAGTGTGGTGGTTCCTACCTAATCAGCAATTGCGTTAACGCCCACACTGTGTGC
AGTTCTTGGCTACAGGCCATTACTGTTGCTAATATGCAACTCTGTTGAATATAAATTGGAATTGCACTTT
AGCAATGGTGATGGATTGTTAAGCCAATGACAGAATTTAAACCACAGACTTACTTTGATAGCACTCTTAA
TGGTATAACTTCTTCTCCCAGGCGCGTCTAGATCATAATCAGCCATACCACATTTGTAGAGGTTTTACTT
GCTTTAAAAAACCTCCCACACCTCCCCCTGAACCTGAAACATAAAATGAATGCAATTGTTGTTGTTAACT
TGTTTATTGCAGCTTATAATGGTTACAAATAAAGCAATAGCATCACAAATTTCACAAATAAAGCATTTTT
TTCACTGCATTCTAGTTGTGGTTTGTCCAAACTCATCAATGTATCTTAAAGACGTCTTTAATTAATCGAC
TCTAGAGGATCGATCCCCGCCCCGGACGAACTAAACCTGACTACGACATCTCTGCCCCTTCTTCGCGGGG
CAGTGCATGTAATCCCTTCAGTTGGTTGGTACAACTTGCCAACTGGGCCCTGTTCCACATGTGACACGGG
GGGGGACCAAACACAAAGGGGTTCTCTGACTGTAGTTGACATCCTTATAAATGGATGTGCACATTTGCCA
ACACTGAGTGGCTTTCATCCTGGAGCAGACTTTGCAGTCTGTGGACTGCAACACAACATTGCCTTTATGT
GTAACTCTTGGCTGAAGCTCTTACACCAATGCTGGGGGACATGTACCTCCCAGGGGCCCAGGAAGACTAC
GGGAGGCTACACCAACGTCAATCAGAGGGGCCTGTGTAGCTACCGATAAGCGGACCCTCAAGAGGGCATT
AGCAATAGTGTTTATAAGGCCCCCTTGTTAACCCTAAACGGGTAGCATATGCTTCCCGGGTAGTAGTATA
TACTATCCAGACTAACCCTAATTCAATAGCATATGTTACCCAACGGGAAGCATATGCTATCGAATTAGGG
TTAGTAAAAGGGTCCTAAGGAACAGCGATATCTCCCACCCCATGAGCTGTCACGGTTTTATTTACATGGG
GTCAGGATTCCACGAGGGTAGTGAACCATTTTAGTCACAAGGGCAGTGGCTGAAGATCAAGGAGCGGGCA
GTGAACTCTCCTGAATCTTCGCCTGCTTCTTCATTCTCCTTCGTTTAGCTAATAGAATAACTGCTGAGTT
GTGAACAGTAAGGTGTATGTGAGGTGCTCGAAAACAAGGTTTCAGGTGACGCCCCCAGAATAAAATTTGG
ACGGGGGGTTCAGTGGTGGCATTGTGCTATGACACCAATATAACCCTCACAAACCCCTTGGGCAATAAAT
ACTAGTGTAGGAATGAAACATTCTGAATATCTTTAACAATAGAAATCCATGGGGTGGGGACAAGCCGTAA
AGACTGGATGTCCATCTCACACGAATTTATGGCTATGGGCAACACATAATCCTAGTGCAATATGATACTG
GGGTTATTAAGATGTGTCCCAGGCAGGGACCAAGACAGGTGAACCATGTTGTTACACTCTATTTGTAACA
AGGGGAAAGAGAGTGGACGCCGACAGCAGCGGACTCCACTGGTTGTCTCTAACACCCCCGAAAATTAAAC
GGGGCTCCACGCCAATGGGGCCCATAAACAAAGACAAGTGGCCACTCTTTTTTTTGAAATTGTGGAGTGG
GGGCACGCGTCAGCCCCCACACGCCGCCCTGCGGTTTTGGACTGTAAAATAAGGGTGTAATAACTTGGCT
GATTGTAACCCCGCTAACCACTGCGGTCAAACCACTTGCCCACAAAACCACTAATGGCACCCCGGGGAAT
ACCTGCATAAGTAGGTGGGCGGGCCAAGATAGGGGCGCGATTGCTGCGATCTGGAGGACAAATTACACAC
ACTTGCGCCTGAGCGCCAAGCACAGGGTTGTTGGTCCTCATATTCACGAGGTCGCTGAGAGCACGGTGGG
CTAATGTTGCCATGGGTAGCATATACTACCCAAATATCTGGATAGCATATGCTATCCTAATCTATATCTG
GGTAGCATAGGCTATCCTAATCTATATCTGGGTAGCATATGCTATCCTAATCTATATCTGGGTAGTATAT
GCTATCCTAATTTATATCTGGGTAGCATAGGCTATCCTAATCTATATCTGGGTAGCATATGCTATCCTAA
TCTATATCTGGGTAGTATATGCTATCCTAATCTGTATCCGGGTAGCATATGCTATCCTAATAGAGATTAG
GGTAGTATATGCTATCCTAATTTATATCTGGGTAGCATATACTACCCAAATATCTGGATAGCATATGCTA
TCCTAATCTATATCTGGGTAGCATATGCTATCCTAATCTATATCTGGGTAGCATAGGCTATCCTAATCTA
TATCTGGGTAGCATATGCTATCCTAATCTATATCTGGGTAGTATATGCTATCCTAATTTATATCTGGGTA
GCATAGGCTATCCTAATCTATATCTGGGTAGCATATGCTATCCTAATCTATATCTGGGTAGTATATGCTA
TCCTAATCTGTATCCGGGTAGCATATGCTATCCTCATGCATATACAGTCAGCATATGATACCCAGTAGTA
GAGTGGGAGTGCTATCCTTTGCATATGCCGCCACCTCCCAAGGGGGCGTGAATTTTCGCTGCTTGTCCTT
TTCCTGCTGGTTGCTCCCATTCTTAGGTGAATTTAAGGAGGCCAGGCTAAAGCCGTCGCATGTCTGATTG
CTCACCAGGTAAATGTCGCTAATGTTTTCCAACGCGAGAAGGTGTTGAGCGCGGAGCTGAGTGACGTGAC
AACATGGGTATGCCCAATTGCCCCATGTTGGGAGGACGAAAATGGTGACAAGACAGATGGCCAGAAATAC
ACCAACAGCACGCATGATGTCTACTGGGGATTTATTCTTTAGTGCGGGGGAATACACGGCTTTTAATACG
ATTGAGGGCGTCTCCTAACAAGTTACATCACTCCTGCCCTTCCTCACCCTCATCTCCATCACCTCCTTCA
TCTCCGTCATCTCCGTCATCACCCTCCGCGGCAGCCCCTTCCACCATAGGTGGAAACCAGGGAGGCAAAT
CTACTCCATCGTCAAAGCTGCACACAGTCACCCTGATATTGCAGGTAGGAGCGGGCTTTGTCATAACAAG
GTCCTTAATCGCATCCTTCAAAACCTCAGCAAATATATGAGTTTGTAAAAAGACCATGAAATAACAGACA
ATGGACTCCCTTAGCGGGCCAGGTTGTGGGCCGGGTCCAGGGGCCATTCCAAAGGGGAGACGACTCAATG
GTGTAAGACGACATTGTGGAATAGCAAGGGCAGTTCCTCGCCTTAGGTTGTAAAGGGAGGTCTTACTACC
TCCATATACGAACACACCGGCGACCCAAGTTCCTTCGTCGGTAGTCCTTTCTACGTGACTCCTAGCCAGG
AGAGCTCTTAAACCTTCTGCAATGTTCTCAAATTTCGGGTTGGAACCTCCTTGACCACGATGCTTTCCAA
ACCACCCTCCTTTTTTGCGCCTGCCTCCATCACCCTGACCCCGGGGTCCAGTGCTTGGGCCTTCTCCTGG
GTCATCTGCGGGGCCCTGCTCTATCGCTCCCGGGGGCACGTCAGGCTCACCATCTGGGCCACCTTCTTGG
TGGTATTCAAAATAATCGGCTTCCCCTACAGGGTGGAAAAATGGCCTTCTACCTGGAGGGGGCCTGCGCG
GTGGAGACCCGGATGATGATGACTGACTACTGGGACTCCTGGGCCTCTTTTCTCCACGTCCACGACCTCT
CCCCCTGGCTCTTTCACGACTTCCCCCCCTGGCTCTTTCACGTCCTCTACCCCGGCGGCCTCCACTACCT
CCTCGACCCCGGCCTCCACTACCTCCTCGACCCCGGCCTCCACTGCCTCCTCGACCCCGGCCTCCACCTC
CTGCTCCTGCCCCTCCTGCTCCTGCCCCTCCTCCTSCTCCTSCCCCTCCTSCCCCTCCTSCTCCTSCCCC
TCCTSCCCCTCCYCCTCCYCCCCCTCCYCCCCCTCCTCCTCCTCCYCCTCCTSCCCCTCCTCCTCCYCCT
CCCCCTCCTSCCCCTCCTCCTSCTCCTCCYCCTCCTYCSCCTCCTCCTCCTSCYCCTCCTSCCCCTCCTS
CTCCTSCYCCTCCTSCCCCTCCTSCTCCTGCCCCTCCTSCTCCTGCCCCTCCTGCTCCTGCCCCTCCTGC
TCCTGCCCCTCCTGCCCCTCCTGCCCCTCCTCCTGCTCCTGCCCCTCCTSCTCCTSCCCCKCCYCCSCCT
CCTSCYCCTCCTCCTCCTSCCCCTCCTCCTGCTCCTSCCCCTCCKSCCCCTCCTGCCCCYCCYCCTSCTC
CTGCCCCTCCYSCCCCYCCYCCYCCYCCYSCCCCYCCYCCCCCYCCCCCCCCCCCCCCCCCCCCCCCCCC
CCCYCCCCCCCCCCCCCCCCCCCCCCCCCCCCCCCCCCCCCCCCCCCCCCCCCCCCCCCCCCCCCCYCCC
CCCCCYCCCCCCCCYCCYCCYCCCCCCCCYCCYCCYCCYCCYCCCCCYCCYCCCCCTCCTCCCCCTCCTS
CCCCTCCTCCTSCTCCTSCCCCTCCTCCTGCTCCTGCCCCTCCTGCTCCTGCCCCTCCCGCTCCTGCTCC
TGCTCCTGTTCCACCGTGGGTCCCTTTGCAGCCAATGCAACTTGGACGTTTTTGGGGTCTCCGGACACCA
TCTCTATGTCTTGGCCCTGATCCTGAGCCGCCCGGGGCTCCTGGTCTTCCGCCTCCTCGTCCTCGTCCTC
TTCCCCGTCCTCGTCCATGGTTATCACCCCCTCTTCTTTGAGGTCCACTGCCGCCGGAGCCTTCTGGTCC
AGATGTGTCTCCCTTCTCTCCTAGGCCATTTCCAGGTCCTGTACCTGGCCCCTCGTCAGACATGATTCAC
ACTAAAAGAGATCAATAGACATCTTTATTAGACGACGCTCAGTGAATACAGGGAGTGCAGACTCCTGCCC
CCTCCAACAGCCCCCCCACCCTCATCCCCTTCATGGTCGCTGTCAGACAGATCCAGGTCTGAAAATTCCC
CATCCTCCGAACCATCCTCGTCCTCATCACCAATTACTCGCAGCCCGGAAAACTCCCGCTGAACATCCTC
AAGATTTGCGTCCTGAGCCTCAAGCCAGGCCTCAAATTCCTCGTCCCCCTTTTTGCTGGACGGTAGGGAT
GGGGATTCTCGGGACCCCTCCTCTTCCTCTTCAAGGTCACCAGACAGAGATGCTACTGGGGCAACGGAAG
AAAAGCTGGGTGCGGCCTGTGAGGATCAGCTTATCGATGATAAGCTGTCAAACATGAGAATTCTTGAAGA
CGAAAGGGCCTCGTGATACGCCTATTTTTATAGGTTAATGTCATGATAATAATGGTTTCTTAGACGTCAG
GTGGCACTTTTCGGGGAAATGTGCGCGGAACCCCTATTTGTTTATTTTTCTAAATACATTCAAATATGTA
TCCGCTCATGAGACAATAACCCTGATAAATGCTTCAATAATATTGAAAAAGGAAGAGTATGAGTATTCAA
CATTTCCGTGTCGCCCTTATTCCCTTTTTTGCGGCATTTTGCCTTCCTGTTTTTGCTCACCCAGAAACGC
TGGTGAAAGTAAAAGATGCTGAAGATCAGTTGGGTGCACGAGTGGGTTACATCGAACTGGATCTCAACAG
CGGTAAGATCCTTGAGAGTTTTCGCCCCGAAGAACGTTTTCCAATGATGAGCACTTTTAAAGTTCTGCTA
TGTGGCGCGGTATTATCCCGTGTTGACGCCGGGCAAGAGCAACTCGGTCGCCGCATACACTATTCTCAGA
ATGACTTGGTTGAGTACTCACCAGTCACAGAAAAGCATCTTACGGATGGCATGACAGTAAGAGAATTATG
CAGTGCTGCCATAACCATGAGTGATAACACTGCGGCCAACTTACTTCTGACAACGATCGGAGGACCGAAG
GAGCTAACCGCTTTTTTGCACAACATGGGGGATCATGTAACTCGCCTTGATCGTTGGGAACCGGAGCTGA
ATGAAGCCATACCAAACGACGAGCGTGACACCACGATGCCTGCAGCAATGGCAACAACGTTGCGCAAACT
ATTAACTGGCGAACTACTTACTCTAGCTTCCCGGCAACAATTAATAGACTGGATGGAGGCGGATAAAGTT
GCAGGACCACTTCTGCGCTCGGCCCTTCCGGCTGGCTGGTTTATTGCTGATAAATCTGGAGCCGGTGAGC
GTGGGTCTCGCGGTATCATTGCAGCACTGGGGCCAGATGGTAAGCCCTCCCGTATCGTAGTTATCTACAC
GACGGGGAGTCAGGCAACTATGGATGAACGAAATAGACAGATCGCTGAGATAGGTGCCTCACTGATTAAG
CATTGGTAACTGTCAGACCAAGTTTACTCATATATACTTTAGATTGATTTAAAACTTCATTTTTAATTTA
AAAGGATCTAGGTGAAGATCCTTTTTGATAATCTCATGACCAAAATCCCTTAACGTGAGTTTTCGTTCCA
CTGAGCGTCAGACCCCGTAGAAAAGATCAAAGGATCTTCTTGAGATCCTTTTTTTCTGCGCGTAATCTGC
TGCTTGCAAACAAAAAAACCACCGCTACCAGCGGTGGTTTGTTTGCCGGATCAAGAGCTACCAACTCTTT
TTCCGAAGGTAACTGGCTTCAGCAGAGCGCAGATACCAAATACTGTCCTTCTAGTGTAGCCGTAGTTAGG
CCACCACTTCAAGAACTCTGTAGCACCGCCTACATACCTCGCTCTGCTAATCCTGTTACCAGTGGCTGCT
GCCAGTGGCGATAAGTCGTGTCTTACCGGGTTGGACTCAAGACGATAGTTACCGGATAAGGCGCAGCGGT
CGGGCTGAACGGGGGGTTCGTGCACACAGCCCAGCTTGGAGCGAACGACCTACACCGAACTGAGATACCT
ACAGCGTGAGCTATGAGAAAGCGCCACGCTTCCCGAAGGGAGAAAGGCGGACAGGTATCCGGTAAGCGGC
AGGGTCGGAACAGGAGAGCGCACGAGGGAGCTTCCAGGGGGAAACGCCTGGTATCTTTATAGTCCTGTCG
GGTTTCGCCACCTCTGACTTGAGCGTCGATTTTTGTGATGCTCGTCAGGGGGGCGGAGCCTATGGAAAAA
CGCCAGCAACGCGGCCTTTTTACGGTTCCTGGCCTTTTGCTGGCCTTGAAGCTGTCCCTGATGGTCGTCA
TCTACCTGCCTGGACAGCATGGCCTGCAACGCGGGCATCCCGATGCCGCCGGAAGCGAGAAGAATCATAA
TGGGGAAGGCCATCCAGCCTCGCGTCGACGTTTATCTTATCAATTCTGTGCCTCCGGGAGCAGGGTAGGG
CTGTGGATTTCTTCTTCTTCCTCTCGAAAGTAGGTTGGCTTTCCCTGTGCACTAGGGCCCTGCTGGGCCT
TCAGCGGACAKKMSTGCCCCACCCCACCCCCCAGAATAGAATGACACCTACTCAGACAATGCGATGCAAT
TTCCTCATTKTCCCTGATGGTCGTCATCTACCTGCCTGGACAGCATGGCCTGCAACGCGGGCATCCCGAT
GCCGCCGGAAGCGAGAAGAATCATAATGGGGAAGGCCATCCAGCCTCGCGTCGACGTTTATCTTATCAAT
TCTGTGCCTCCGGGAGCAGGGTAGGGCTGTGGATTTCTTCTTCTTCCTCTCGAAAGTAGGTTGGCTTTCC
CTGTGCACTAGGGCCCTGCTGGGCCTTCAGCGGACATGAGGCTACCATATGGCTGATGCTCTGGCAGAAG
TGGCACTTCTTGGGCTGGGGTGGCAGCTTGCATTCCTTGGCATGATGATCTAGACCTCCACAGTTGTAGC
ACCTGTCTCCTTTTGATCTGCGCTTCTGCATGCTCTTTCCTTTTGGCCGCCTCTCACTCCCAATACAGAA
TACTCCACCAGGTCCGGTGACACGGATGGATTCCAGACCCTTGGCTGACTTCTTAAAGGTGAACTCCACT
GCCTCACCCTCCTTCAAGCTCCGGAACCCTTCCATGTGCAGCTTACTCTGGTGCACAAAGACATCCACTG
GGGGGTCGAGCGCGACCCCGGCGCGGGCGGTCATGGACAGGAAGCCGAACCCCATGCGCACGTTGAACCA
CTTACAGATGCCCGCACCGTGCAGCAGCTGAGGCTCGTCCGCCGCCCGGGCCGCGTCCTCCGGCGCCTCC
TCGGGCGCCTCTTCTGCCGCCTTGGCGCAGCCACCTGCAAACTGCTGGTTGGACACGGAGCCCATGGGCC
CTGGGTTGGACTCCACGTCTCCCGCCAACTTGAGAAGGTCAAAATTCAAAGTCTGTTTCACGCCACTTCC
CACGTCTTCAGGTTGCATGTTCATGGAGTAGTTTAGGAATAAATCCATGGTTTGTGGAGTACTAAAATAC
CTAGTGGTCTGCTGTATTACATTAAGGCCTTCCCCAGCAGCTTCCAAGGCAGCCTCCAAGTCACTGGCAG
GAGAATTTGGCTGGAACTGCATGCAGGACTGCAGAGATTCCTCTCCACAGTTATAGAAGGGACTGTTCCA
GGCCTGATTGTTCCAGGATTGGGTGCACCAGGTCTGAGTGTTCCAGGAGTGGTTGCTCCAGGACTGGATG
TTCTGGGTCTGGTTGCTCCAGGTTGAATTGTTCCAGGTCTGGTTGCTCCACATTGGAAGGTTCCCAGTCG
GGTTCACCAGGCATCCCTGGTGGTAGGAAGAGTAAAGGCTGGGGTAGGTAGGTGCTGAGGCCTTCTGCGT
CACACCATTGCTATTCTTCGGCCAGTTGTTTTTCTGCCACCTCTTAGATTTCATTCTCTGGTTCTGGAAC
CAGGTCTTCACCTGTTTGTAGCTGAGGTTCAGGATGTTGGAGAGTTCTTGCATCTGCTGGAGGCTGAGGT
ATTTCTGTCTCTGAAATCTATCATTGAGTACACACAGCTGGGTGGAAGAGAACACAGTTCTGGTCTTCTG
TTTCTTGACCGGGACCTTGTCTTCCTTTTTTGCGACACTCTTCTCTGCAGAAGTGGGTTGTTTGCCTTTG
GGACTGGTGGAAGAATCAGGGCTGTCCTGAATAAGCAGATCCATGGAGGAAGGAAGAGGAGAGACAGTCT
CCGTGTGAGGCATCTCAGCAGAAGACATTTGCAAGGATGGATAGTTTTCTTCAGGCCCACAAATCACAGG
CATAGGTGAAGATTCTTTACAGTCGGATGCTTCAAAGCAAGGCAAGCTTTGGGGACAAGCTGGATCCACA
CTCATGGTGGCTTAATCGCGAATTCTTTGCCAAAATGATGAGACAGCACAATAACCAGCACGTTGCCCAG
GAGCTGTAGGAAAAAGAAGAAGGCATGAACATGGTTAGCAGAGGCTCTAGAGCCGCCGGTCACACGCCAG
AAGCCGAACCCCGCCCTGCCCCGTCCCCCCCGAAGGCAGCCGTCCCCCCGCGGACAGCCCCGAGGCTGGA
GAGGGAGAAGGGGACGGCGGCGCGGCGACGCACGAAGGCCCTCCCCGCCCATTTCCTTCCTGCCGGCGCC
GCACCGCTTCGCCCCGCGCCCGCTAGAGGGGGTGCGGCGGCGCCTCCCAGATTTCGGCTCCGCACAGATT
TGGGACAAAGGAAGTCCCTGCGCCCTCTCGCACGATTACCATAAAAGGCAATGGCTGCGGCYCGCCGCGC
CTCGACAGCCGCCGGCGCYCCGGGGGCCGCCGCGCCCCYCCCCCGAGCCCYCCCCGGCCCGRGGCGGCCC
CGCCCCGCCCGGCACCCCCACCTGCCGCCACCCCCCGCCCGGCACGGCGAGCCCCGCGCCACGCCCCGTA
CGGAGCCCCGCACCCGAAGCCGGGCCGTGCTCAGCAACTCGGGGAGGGGGGTGCAGGGGGGGTTGCAGCC
CGACCGACGCGCCCACACCCCCTGCTCACCCCCCCACGCACACACCCCGCACGCAGCCTTTGTTCCCCTC
GCAGCCCCCCCCGCACCGCGGGGCACCGCCCCCGGCCGCGCTCCCCTCGCGCACACTGCGGAGCGCACAA
AGCCCCGCGCCGCGCCCGCAGCGCTCACAGCCGCCGGGCAGCGCGGAGCCGCACGCGGCGCTCCCCACGC
ACACACACACGCACGCACCCCCCGAGCCGCTCCCCCCGCACAAAGGGCCCTCCCGGAGCCCCTCAAGGCT
TTCACGCAGCCACAGAAAAGAAACAAGCCGTCATTAAACCAAGCGCTAATTACAGCCCGGAGGAGAAGGG
CCGTCCCGCCCGCTCACCTGTGGGAGTAACGCGGTCAGTCAGAGCCGGGGCGGGCGGCGCGAGGCGGCGG
CGGAGCGGGGCACGGGGCGAAGGCAGCGCGCAGCGACTCCCGCCCGCCGCGCGCTTCGCTTTTTATAGGG
CCGCCGCCGCCGCCGCCTCGCCATAAAAGGAAACTTTCGGAGCGCGCCGCTCTGATTGGCTGCCGCCGCA
CCTCTCCGCCTCGCCCCGCCCCGCCCCTCGCCCCGCCCCGCCCCGCCTGGCGCGCGCCCCCCCCCCCCCC
CCCCCCCCCCCYSCMCAAAAWAATTAAAAAAWAAAWAAAWACAAAATTGGGGGKGGGGRGGGGGGGGRGR
TGGGGRGRGKGAAGCAGAACGKGGGGCTCACCTCGACCATGGTAATAGCGATGACTAATACGTAGATGTA
CTGCCAAGTAGGAAAGTCCCATAAGGTCATGTACTGGGCATAATGCCAGGCGGGCCATTTACCGTCATTG
ACGTCAATAGGGGGCGTACTTGGCATATGATACACTTGATGTACTGCCAAGTGGGCAGTTTACCGTAAAT
ACTCCACCCATTGACGTCAATGGAAAGTCCCTATTGGCGTTACTATGGGAACATACGTCATTATTGACGT
CAATGGGCGGGGGTCGTTGGGCGGTCAGCCAGGCGGGCCATTTACCGTAAGTTATGTAACGC
Features (pLannotate 1.2.2; 62 found; start..end, strand, type, name):
    107..420     +  promoter       U6 promoter: RNA polymerase III promoter for mouse U6 snRNA (Das et al., 1988)
    496..543     -  polyA_signal   HSV TK poly(A) signal: herpes simplex virus thymidine kinase polyadenylation signal (Cole and Stacy, 1985)
    602..754     -  CDS            ble (fragment): BLE_KLEPN - Experimental evidence at protein level: Swiss-Prot protein existence level 1. Binding protein with a strong affinity to the bleomycin family of antibiotics. Binds to CL990; an antimitotic-antibiotic compound. From Klebsiella pneumoniae.
    798..2282    -  CDS            NR5A2 (fragment): NR5A2_HUMAN - Also known as B1F, CPF, FTF. Experimental evidence at protein level: Swiss-Prot protein existence level 1. Nuclear receptor that acts as a key metabolic sensor by regulating the expression of genes involved in bile acid synthesis, cholesterol homeostasis and triglyceride synthesis. Together with the oxysterol receptors NR1H3/LXR-alpha and NR1H2/LXR-beta, acts as an essential transcriptional regulator of lipid metabolism. Plays an anti- inflammatory role during the hepatic acute phase response by acting as a corepressor: inhibits the hepatic acute phase response by preventing diss
   2292..2348    -  CDS            P2A: 2A peptide from porcine teschovirus-1 polyprotein Eukaryotic ribosomes fail to insert a peptide bond between the Gly and Pro residues, yielding separate polypeptides.
   2349..2945    -  CDS            PuroR (fragment): puromycin N-acetyltransferase; pac from Streptomyces; confers resistance to puromycin
   2946..2999    -  CDS            T2A: 2A peptide from Thosea asigna virus capsid protein Eukaryotic ribosomes fail to insert a peptide bond between the Gly and Pro residues, yielding separate polypeptides.
   3000..3716    -  CDS            EGFP: EGFP is a basic (constitutively fluorescent) green fluorescent protein published in 1996, derived from Aequorea victoria. It is reported to be a rapidly-maturing weak dimer with moderate acid sensitivity.
   3726..3782    -  CDS            P2A: 2A peptide from porcine teschovirus-1 polyprotein Eukaryotic ribosomes fail to insert a peptide bond between the Gly and Pro residues, yielding separate polypeptides.
   3786..5645    -  CDS            GLIS1: GLIS1_HUMAN - Experimental evidence at protein level: Swiss-Prot protein existence level 1. Acts as both a repressor and activator of transcription (PubMed:21654807). Binds to the consensus sequence 5'-GACCACCCAC-3' (By similarity). By controlling the expression of genes involved in cell differentiation inhibits the lineage commitment of multipotent cells (PubMed:21654807). Prevents, for instance, the differentiation of multipotent mesenchymal cells into adipocyte and osteoblast (By similarity). From Homo sapiens (Human).
   5646..5699    -  CDS            T2A: 2A peptide from Thosea asigna virus capsid protein Eukaryotic ribosomes fail to insert a peptide bond between the Gly and Pro residues, yielding separate polypeptides.
   5700..7268    -  CDS            KDM4D: KDM4D_HUMAN - Also known as JHDM3D, JMJD2D. Experimental evidence at protein level: Swiss-Prot protein existence level 1. Histone demethylase that specifically demethylates 'Lys-9' of histone H3, thereby playing a central role in histone code. Does not demethylate histone H3 'Lys-4', H3 'Lys-27', H3 'Lys-36' nor H4 'Lys- 20'. Demethylates both di- and trimethylated H3 'Lys-9' residue, while it has no activity on monomethylated residues. Demethylation of Lys residue generates formaldehyde and succinate. From Homo sapiens (Human).
   7286..8464    -  promoter       EF-1α promoter: strong constitutive promoter for human elongation factor EF-1α
   8485..8532    -  polyA_signal   HSV TK poly(A) signal: herpes simplex virus thymidine kinase polyadenylation signal (Cole and Stacy, 1985)
   8591..8743    -  CDS            ble (fragment): BLE_KLEPN - Experimental evidence at protein level: Swiss-Prot protein existence level 1. Binding protein with a strong affinity to the bleomycin family of antibiotics. Binds to CL990; an antimitotic-antibiotic compound. From Klebsiella pneumoniae.
   8764..9567    -  CDS            NeoR/KanR: aminoglycoside phosphotransferase from Tn5; aph(3')-II (or nptII); confers resistance to neomycin, kanamycin, and G418 (Geneticin®)
   9581..10043   -  misc_feature   IRES: internal ribosome entry site (IRES) of the encephalomyocarditis virus (EMCV)
  10170..11300   -  CDS            HSV TK: herpes simplex virus thymidine kinase confers sensitivity to nucleoside analogs such as acyclovir or ganciclovir
  11373..12389   -  intron         chimeric intron: chimera between introns from chicken β-actin and rabbit β-globin
  12667..12970   -  enhancer       CMV enhancer: human cytomegalovirus immediate early enhancer
  13035..13069   -  promoter       AmpR promoter (fragment): bla
  13096..13524   +  rep_origin     f1 ori (sequence partly withheld): f1 bacteriophage origin of replication; arrow indicates direction of (+) strand synthesis
  13558..13679   -  polyA_signal   SV40 poly(A) signal: SV40 polyadenylation signal
  13702..13785   -  CDS            large T antigen (fragment): large T antigen from SV40 (simian virus 40)
  13803..15122   -  CDS            c-Myc: human c-Myc proto-oncogene
  15192..16142   -  CDS            SOX2: SOX2_HUMAN - Experimental evidence at protein level: Swiss-Prot protein existence level 1. Transcription factor that forms a trimeric complex with OCT4 on DNA and controls the expression of a number of genes involved in embryonic development such as YES1, FGF4, UTF1 and ZFP206 (By similarity). Binds to the proximal enhancer region of NANOG (By similarity). Critical for early embryogenesis and for embryonic stem cell pluripotency (PubMed:18035408). Downstream SRRT target that mediates the promotion of neural stem cell self-renewal (By similarity). Keeps neural cells undifferentiated by countera
  16251..17615   -  CDS            KLF4 (fragment): KLF4_HUMAN - Also known as EZF, GKLF. Experimental evidence at protein level: Swiss-Prot protein existence level 1. Transcription factor; can act both as activator and as repressor. Binds the 5'-CACCC-3' core sequence. Binds to the promoter region of its own gene and can activate its own transcription. Regulates the expression of key transcription factors during embryonic development. Plays an important role in maintaining embryonic stem cells, and in preventing their differentiation. Required for establishing the barrier function of the skin and for postnatal maturation and maintenance of the
  17616..17681   -  CDS            F2A: 2A peptide from foot-and-mouth disease virus polyprotein Eukaryotic ribosomes fail to insert a peptide bond between the Gly and Pro residues, yielding separate polypeptides.
  17691..18770   -  CDS            POU5F1: PO5F1_HUMAN - Also known as OCT3, OCT4, OTF3. Experimental evidence at protein level: Swiss-Prot protein existence level 1. Transcription factor that binds to the octamer motif (5'- ATTTGCAT-3'). Forms a trimeric complex with SOX2 or SOX15 on DNA and controls the expression of a number of genes involved in embryonic development such as YES1, FGF4, UTF1 and ZFP206. Critical for early embryogenesis and for embryonic stem cell pluripotency. From Homo sapiens (Human).
  18784..19962   -  promoter       EF-1α promoter: strong constitutive promoter for human elongation factor EF-1α
  20069..20372   +  enhancer       CMV enhancer: human cytomegalovirus immediate early enhancer
  20374..20494   +  promoter       chicken β-actin promoter (fragment): contains a 21-bp deletion relative to the standard chicken β-actin promoter
  20517..20538   +  promoter       chicken β-actin promoter (fragment): No description available
  20540..20562   +  promoter       chicken β-actin promoter (fragment): No description available
  20663..21667   +  intron         chimeric intron: chimera between introns from chicken β-actin and rabbit β-globin
  21665..21742   +  CDS            HBB (fragment): HBB_LEPEU - Experimental evidence at protein level: Swiss-Prot protein existence level 1. Involved in oxygen transport from the lung to the various peripheral tissues. From Lepus europaeus (European hare).
  21790..21856   +  ncRNA          mir-302: Accession: RF00668 - microRNA mir-302
  21912..21979   +  ncRNA          mir-302: Accession: RF00668 - microRNA mir-302
  22091..22159   +  ncRNA          mir-302: Accession: RF00668 - microRNA mir-302
  22271..22338   +  ncRNA          mir-302: Accession: RF00668 - microRNA mir-302
  22401..22468   +  ncRNA          mir-367: Accession: RF00735 - microRNA mir-367
  22556..22639   +  CDS            large T antigen (fragment): large T antigen from SV40 (simian virus 40)
  22662..22783   +  polyA_signal   SV40 poly(A) signal: SV40 polyadenylation signal
  23262..25051   -  rep_origin     oriP: Epstein-Barr virus oriP replication origin (Yates et al., 2000)
  25052..25270   -  CDS            gL (fragment): GL_EBVB9 - Experimental evidence at protein level: Swiss-Prot protein existence level 1. The heterodimer glycoprotein H-glycoprotein L is required for the fusion of viral and plasma membranes leading to virus entry into the host cell. Acts as a functional inhibitor of gH and maintains gH in an inhibited form. Upon binding to host integrins, gL dissociates from gH leading to activation of the viral fusion glycoproteins gB and gH. Fusion of EBV with B-lymphocytes requires the additional receptor- binding protein gp42, which forms a complex with gH/gL. The heterodimer gH/gL targets also host EPHA
  25353..26765   -  CDS            EBNA1 (fragment): Epstein-Barr nuclear antigen 1, also known as EBNA-1 crucial for latent viral infection, and for episomal amplification of vectors containing the oriP origin (Okita et al., 2013)
  26783..26804   -  promoter       chicken β-actin promoter (fragment): No description available
  26846..26867   -  promoter       chicken β-actin promoter (fragment): No description available
  26909..27278   -  CDS            EBNA1 (fragment): Epstein-Barr nuclear antigen 1, also known as EBNA-1 crucial for latent viral infection, and for episomal amplification of vectors containing the oriP origin (Okita et al., 2013)
  27316..27660   -  CDS            BRRF2_EBVB9 (fragment): Protein inferred from homology: Swiss-Prot protein existence level 3. From Epstein-Barr virus (strain B95-8) (HHV-4) (Human herpesvirus 4).
  27663..27686   -  promoter       tet promoter (fragment): E. coli promoter for tetracycline efflux protein gene
  27799..27903   +  promoter       AmpR promoter: bla
  27904..28764   +  CDS            AmpR: β-lactamase; bla; confers resistance to ampicillin, carbenicillin, and related antibiotics
  28935..29523   +  rep_origin     ori: high-copy-number ColE1/pMB1/pBR322/pUC origin of replication
  29569..29692   -  CDS            TcR (fragment): tetracycline efflux protein; tet; confers resistance to tetracycline
  29820..29884   -  polyA_signal   bGH poly(A) signal (fragment): bovine growth hormone polyadenylation signal
  29886..29998   -  CDS            TcR (fragment): tetracycline efflux protein; tet; confers resistance to tetracycline
  30014..30640   -  CDS            LIN28A: LN28A_HUMAN - Also known as CSDD1, LIN28, ZCCHC1. Experimental evidence at protein level: Swiss-Prot protein existence level 1. RNA-binding protein that inhibits processing of pre-let-7 miRNAs and regulates translation of mRNAs that control developmental timing, pluripotency and metabolism (PubMed:21247876). Seems to recognize a common structural G-quartet (G4) feature in its miRNA and mRNA targets (Probable). 'Translational enhancer' that drives specific mRNAs to polysomes and increases the efficiency of protein synthesis. Its association with the translational machinery and target mRNAs resu
  30641..30706   -  CDS            F2A: 2A peptide from foot-and-mouth disease virus polyprotein Eukaryotic ribosomes fail to insert a peptide bond between the Gly and Pro residues, yielding separate polypeptides.
  30716..31630   -  CDS            NANOG: NANOG_HUMAN - Experimental evidence at protein level: Swiss-Prot protein existence level 1. Transcription regulator involved in inner cell mass and embryonic stem (ES) cells proliferation and self-renewal. Imposes pluripotency on ES cells and prevents their differentiation towards extraembryonic endoderm and trophectoderm lineages. Blocks bone morphogenetic protein-induced mesoderm differentiation of ES cells by physically interacting with SMAD1 and interfering with the recruitment of coactivators to the active SMAD transcriptional complexes. Acts as a transcriptional activator or repressor. B
  31699..32715   -  intron         chimeric intron: chimera between introns from chicken β-actin and rabbit β-globin
  32993..75      -  enhancer       CMV enhancer (across the origin): human cytomegalovirus immediate early enhancer
